Addgene plasmid #74873: pGWB535
Purpose: (Empty Backbone) Gateway cloning compatible binary vector for C-terminal fusion with LUC (no promoter).
Depositing lab: Tsuyoshi Nakagawa. Depositing organization: Shimane University. Publication: Improved Gateway binary vectors: high-performance vectors for creation of fusion constructs in transgenic analysis of plants. Nakagawa T, Suzuki T, Murata S, Nakamura S, Hino T, Maeo K, Tabata R, Kawai T, Tanaka K, Niwa Y, Watanabe Y, Nakamura K, Kimura T, Ishiguro S. Biosci Biotechnol Biochem. 2007 Aug;71(8):2095-100. Epub 2007 Aug 7. 10.1271/bbb.70216 PubMed 17690442.
Backbone
  Vector backbone: pPZP221
  Backbone manufacturer: Hajdukiewicz P., Svab Z. and Maliga P.
  Backbone size (bp): 8500
  Modifications to backbone: gentamycin-resistant marker was removed and hygromycin-resistant marker (NOS promoter:HPT:NOS terminator) was inserted
  Vector type: Plant Expression
  Promoter: No Promoter
  Selectable markers: Hygromycin
Growth in bacteria
  Bacterial resistance: Chloramphenicol and Spectinomycin, 25 & 50 μg/mL
  Growth temperature: 37°C
  Growth strain: ccdB Survival
  Copy number: High Copy
Gene/Insert
  Cloning method: Gateway Cloning
Terms and licenses: Academic/Nonprofit Terms; Industry Terms: Not Available to Industry
How to cite: pGWB535 was a gift from Tsuyoshi Nakagawa (Addgene plasmid # 74873 ; http://n2t.net/addgene:74873 ; RRID:Addgene_74873)
