[The description below was written by a language model from this plasmid's Addgene catalogue record and pLannotate feature annotations shown in this document.]
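Description:
pGWB535 is an empty Gateway destination binary vector for Agrobacterium-mediated plant transformation, built on the pPZP221 backbone, in which the original gentamycin marker was replaced by a hygromycin cassette. The depositor sequence is 12,818 nt. Outside the T-DNA, the backbone carries a ColE1/pBR322-type origin with the bom mobilisation region for propagation in E. coli. It also carries the pVS1 origin with the RepA replication protein and StaA stability protein for maintenance in Agrobacterium. An aadA gene provides spectinomycin/streptomycin resistance for bacterial selection. Because the unrecombined vector contains the Gateway cassette, it is also chloramphenicol resistant and must be grown in a ccdB-tolerant strain.

Between the nopaline-type right and left T-DNA borders there are two units. The first is the Gateway cassette, in which attR1 and attR2 flank the chloramphenicol acetyltransferase gene and the ccdB toxin gene. It is followed directly by the firefly luciferase (luc+) coding sequence and a NOS terminator. No promoter lies upstream of the cassette. An LR reaction with an entry clone swaps out the CmR–ccdB segment, and loss of ccdB counterselects against unrecombined vector in standard strains. The incoming fragment is thereby placed in front of LUC. The user can therefore supply a promoter alone, or a promoter plus coding region lacking a stop codon, giving either a transcriptional luciferase reporter or a C-terminal LUC fusion expressed from native regulatory sequence. The second unit, in the opposite orientation, is NOS promoter–hygromycin phosphotransferase–NOS terminator, used to select transformed plant tissue. Residual lacZα, lac promoter and Tn5 transposase fragments are cloning remnants with no stated function. The vector is typically used for luminescence-based analysis of promoter activity or protein expression in transgenic plants.
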