Features (pLannotate 1.2.2; 30 found; start..end, strand, type, name):
     54..78      -  misc_feature   RB T-DNA repeat: right border repeat from nopaline C58 T-DNA
    144..298     -  CDS            lacZα (fragment): LacZα fragment of β-galactosidase; lacZ fragment
    301..331     -  misc_feature   MCS (fragment): pUC18/19 multiple cloning site
    338..462     +  protein_bind   attR1: mutant version of attR; recombination site for the Gateway® LR reaction LR Clonase™
    499..529     +  promoter       lac UV5 promoter: E. coli lac promoter with an "up" mutation
    554..582     +  promoter       cat promoter (fragment): promoter of the E. coli cat gene encoding chloramphenicol acetyltransferase
    583..1242    +  CDS            CmR: chloramphenicol acetyltransferase; cat; confers resistance to chloramphenicol
   1421..1579    +  CDS            ccdA (fragment): CCDA_ECO57 - Also known as H, letA. Experimental evidence at protein level: Swiss-Prot protein existence level 1. Antitoxin component of a type II toxin-antitoxin (TA) system which inhibits the post-segregational killing (PSK) of plasmid-free cells, also referred to as a plasmid addiction system. Binds to and blocks the activity of CcdB; will also remove bound CcdB protein from the CcdB-GyrA complex by forming a CcdA-CcdB complex, a process termed rejuvenation. Functions as a transcriptional corepressor for the ccdAB operon, repression also requires CcdB (By similarity). From Escherichia coli
   1584..1886    +  CDS            ccdB: CCDB_ECOLI - Also known as G, letB, letD. Experimental evidence at protein level: Swiss-Prot protein existence level 1. Toxic component of a type II toxin-antitoxin (TA) system, functioning in plasmid maintainence. Responsible for the post- segregational killing (PSK) of plasmid-free cells, also referred to as a plasmid addiction system. Half-life of over 2 hours. Cell killing by CcdB is accompanied by filamentation, defects in chromosome and plasmid segregation, defects in cell division, formation of anucleate cells, decreased DNA synthesis and plasmid loss. Interferes with the activity of DN
   1930..2054    -  protein_bind   attR2: mutant version of attR; recombination site for the Gateway® LR reaction LR Clonase™
   2065..3717    +  CDS            luciferase: firefly luciferase; luc+; enhanced luc+ version of the luciferase gene
   3739..3991    +  terminator     NOS terminator: nopaline synthase terminator and poly(A) signal
   4047..4069    -  protein_bind   lac operator (fragment): The lac repressor binds to the lac operator to inhibit transcription in E. coli. This inhibition can be relieved by adding lactose or isopropyl-β-D-thiogalactopyranoside (IPTG). lac repressor encoded by lacI
   4073..4103    -  promoter       lac promoter: promoter for the E. coli lac operon
   4118..4139    -  protein_bind   CAP binding site: CAP binding activates transcription in the presence of cAMP. E. coli catabolite activator protein
   4175..4427    -  terminator     NOS terminator: nopaline synthase terminator and poly(A) signal
   4578..5603    -  CDS            HygR: aminoglycoside phosphotransferase from E. coli; aph(4)-Ia; confers resistance to hygromycin
   5655..5834    -  promoter       NOS promoter: nopaline synthase promoter
   5914..6243    -  CDS            tnpA (fragment): TN5P_ECOLX - Also known as tnp. Experimental evidence at protein level: Swiss-Prot protein existence level 1. Mediates transposition of transposon Tn5 by a 'cut and paste' mechanism. First, the monomeric transposase binds the 19 bp inverted DNA repeats flanking the transposon. Then, dimerization of the DNA- bound transposase creates a synaptic DNA complex. After nicking of the first DNA strand, excision of the transposon proceeds through a series of intermediates. The transposase then mediates the insertion of the transposon at a new site by strand transfer. The activity of the wild- type tran
   6340..6364    -  misc_feature   LB T-DNA repeat: left border repeat from nopaline C58 T-DNA
   6623..6646    +  promoter       Pc promoter (fragment): intI1 (promoter lies within the coding sequence); class 1 integron promoter
   6822..6878    +  CDS            GmR (fragment): gentamycin acetyltransferase; aacC1; confers resistance to gentamycin
   6889..7676    +  CDS            SmR (fragment): aminoglycoside adenylyltransferase (Murphy, 1985); aadA; confers resistance to spectinomycin and streptomycin
   7922..8510    +  rep_origin     ori: high-copy-number ColE1/pMB1/pBR322/pUC origin of replication
   8696..8836    -  misc_feature   bom: basis of mobility region from pBR322
   8938..8977    -  CDS            rop (fragment): Rop protein, which maintains plasmids at low copy number; rop
   9180..9374    -  rep_origin     pVS1 oriV: origin of replication for the Pseudomonas plasmid pVS1 (Heeb et al., 2000)
   9440..10513   -  CDS            pVS1 RepA: replication protein from the Pseudomonas plasmid pVS1 (Heeb et al., 2000)
  10942..11571   -  CDS            pVS1 StaA: stability protein from the Pseudomonas plasmid pVS1 (Heeb et al., 2000)
  12131..12532   -  CDS            Y4CG_SINFN (fragment): Protein inferred from homology: Swiss-Prot protein existence level 3. From Sinorhizobium fredii (strain NBRC 101917 / NGR234).
>Addgene plasmid #74873 | pGWB535 | depositor full sequence | sequence record 141548 | pGWB535 sequence 12818 bps
TTTCACGCCCTTTTAAATATCCGATTATTCTAATAAACGCTCTTTTCTCTTAGGTTTACCCGCCAATATA
TCCTGTCAAACACTGATAGTTTAAACTGAAGGCGGGAAACGACAATCTGATCCAAGCTCAAGCTGCTCTA
GCATTCGCCATTCAGGCTGCGCAACTGTTGGGAAGGGCGATCGGTGCGGGCCTCTTCGCTATTACGCCAG
CTGGCGAAAGGGGGATGTGCTGCAAGGCGATTAAGTTGGGTAACGCCAGGGTTTTCCCAGTCACGACGTT
GTAAAACGACGGCCAGTGCCAAGCTTGCATGCCTGCAGGTCGACTCTAGAGTTATCAACAAGTTTGTACA
AAAAAGCTGAACGAGAAACGTAAAATGATATAAATATCAATATATTAAATTAGATTTTGCATAAAAAACA
GACTACATAATACTGTAAAACACAACATATCCAGTCACTATGGCGGCCCCTCGAGGGGCCGCATTAGGCA
CCCCAGGCTTTACACTTTATGCTTCCGGCTCGTATAATGTGTGGATTTTGAGTTAGGATCCGGCGAGATT
TTCAGGAGCTAAGGAAGCTAAAATGGAGAAAAAAATCACTGGATATACCACCGTTGATATATCCCAATGG
CATCGTAAAGAACATTTTGAGGCATTTCAGTCAGTTGCTCAATGTACCTATAACCAGACCGTTCAGCTGG
ATATTACGGCCTTTTTAAAGACCGTAAAGAAAAATAAGCACAAGTTTTATCCGGCCTTTATTCACATTCT
TGCCCGCCTGATGAATGCTCATCCGGAATTCCGTATGGCAATGAAAGACGGTGAGCTGGTGATATGGGAT
AGTGTTCACCCTTGTTACACCGTTTTCCATGAGCAAACTGAAACGTTTTCATCGCTCTGGAGTGAATACC
ACGACGATTTCCGGCAGTTTCTACACATATATTCGCAAGATGTGGCGTGTTACGGTGAAAACCTGGCCTA
TTTCCCTAAAGGGTTTATTGAGAATATGTTTTTCGTCTCAGCCAATCCCTGGGTGAGTTTCACCAGTTTT
GATTTAAACGTGGCCAATATGGACAACTTCTTCGCCCCCGTTTTCACCATGGGCAAATATTATACGCAAG
GCGACAAGGTGCTGATGCCGCTGGCGATTCAGGTTCATCATGCCGTCTGTGATGGCTTCCATGTCGGCAG
AATGCTTAATGAATTACAACAGTACTGCGATGAGTGGCAGGGCGGGGCGTAAAGATCTGGATCCGGCTTA
CTAAAAGCCAGATAACAGTATGCGTATTTGCGCGCTGATTTTTGCGGTATAAGAATATATACTGATATGT
ATACCCGAAGTATGTCAAAAAGAGGTGTGCTATGAAGCAGCGTATTACAGTGACAGTTGACAGCGACAGC
TATCAGTTGCTCAAGGCATATATGATGTCAATATCTCCGGTCTGGTAAGCACAACCATGCAGAATGAAGC
CCGTCGTCTGCGTGCCGAACGCTGGAAAGCGGAAAATCAGGAAGGGATGGCTGAGGTCGCCCGGTTTATT
GAAATGAACGGCTCTTTTGCTGACGAGAACAGGGACTGGTGAAATGCAGTTTAAGGTTTACACCTATAAA
AGAGAGAGCCGTTATCGTCTGTTTGTGGATGTACAGAGTGATATTATTGACACGCCCGGGCGACGGATGG
TGATCCCCCTGGCCAGTGCACGTCTGCTGTCAGATAAAGTCTCCCGTGAACTTTACCCGGTGGTGCATAT
CGGGGATGAAAGCTGGCGCATGATGACCACCGATATGGCCAGTGTGCCGGTCTCCGTTATCGGGGAAGAA
GTGGCTGATCTCAGCCACCGCGAAAATGACATCAAAAACGCCATTAACCTGATGTTCTGGGGAATATAAA
TGTCAGGCTCCCTTATACACAGCCAGTCTGCAGGTCGACCATAGTGACTGGATATGTTGTGTTTTACAGT
ATTATGTAGTCTGTTTTTTATGCAAAATCTAATTTAATATATTGATATTTATATCATTTTACGTTTCTCG
TTCAGCTTTCTTGTACAAAGTGGTTGATAACAGCATGGAAGACGCCAAAAACATAAAGAAAGGCCCGGCG
CCATTCTATCCGCTGGAAGATGGAACCGCTGGAGAGCAACTGCATAAGGCTATGAAGAGATACGCCCTGG
TTCCTGGAACAATTGCTTTTACAGATGCACATATCGAGGTGGACATCACTTACGCTGAGTACTTCGAAAT
GTCCGTTCGGTTGGCAGAAGCTATGAAACGATATGGGCTGAATACAAATCACAGAATCGTCGTATGCAGT
GAAAACTCTCTTCAATTCTTTATGCCGGTGTTGGGCGCGTTATTTATCGGAGTTGCAGTTGCGCCCGCGA
ACGACATTTATAATGAACGTGAATTGCTCAACAGTATGGGCATTTCGCAGCCTACCGTGGTGTTCGTTTC
CAAAAAGGGGTTGCAAAAAATTTTGAACGTGCAAAAAAAGCTCCCAATCATCCAAAAAATTATTATCATG
GATTCTAAAACGGATTACCAGGGATTTCAGTCGATGTACACGTTCGTCACATCTCATCTACCTCCCGGTT
TTAATGAATACGATTTTGTGCCAGAGTCCTTCGATAGGGACAAGACAATTGCACTGATCATGAACTCCTC
TGGATCTACTGGTCTGCCTAAAGGTGTCGCTCTGCCTCATAGAACTGCCTGCGTGAGATTCTCGCATGCC
AGAGATCCTATTTTTGGCAATCAAATCATTCCGGATACTGCGATTTTAAGTGTTGTTCCATTCCATCACG
GTTTTGGAATGTTTACTACACTCGGATATTTGATATGTGGATTTCGAGTCGTCTTAATGTATAGATTTGA
AGAAGAGCTGTTTCTGAGGAGCCTTCAGGATTACAAGATTCAAAGTGCGCTGCTGGTGCCAACCCTATTC
TCCTTCTTCGCCAAAAGCACTCTGATTGACAAATACGATTTATCTAATTTACACGAAATTGCTTCTGGTG
GCGCTCCCCTCTCTAAGGAAGTCGGGGAAGCGGTTGCCAAGAGGTTCCATCTGCCAGGTATCAGGCAAGG
ATATGGGCTCACTGAGACTACATCAGCTATTCTGATTACACCCGAGGGGGATGATAAACCGGGCGCGGTC
GGTAAAGTTGTTCCATTTTTTGAAGCGAAGGTTGTGGATCTGGATACCGGGAAAACGCTGGGCGTTAATC
AAAGAGGCGAACTGTGTGTGAGAGGTCCTATGATTATGTCCGGTTATGTAAACAATCCGGAAGCGACCAA
CGCCTTGATTGACAAGGATGGATGGCTACATTCTGGAGACATAGCTTACTGGGACGAAGACGAACACTTC
TTCATCGTTGACCGCCTGAAGTCTCTGATTAAGTACAAAGGCTATCAGGTGGCTCCCGCTGAATTGGAAT
CCATCTTGCTCCAACACCCCAACATCTTCGACGCAGGTGTCGCAGGTCTTCCCGACGATGACGCCGGTGA
ACTTCCCGCCGCCGTTGTTGTTTTGGAGCACGGAAAGACGATGACGGAAAAAGAGATCGTGGATTACGTC
GCCAGTCAAGTAACAACCGCGAAAAAGTTGCGCGGAGGAGTTGTGTTTGTGGACGAAGTACCGAAAGGTC
TTACCGGAAAACTCGACGCAAGAAAAATCAGAGAGATCCTCATAAAGGCCAAGAAGGGCGGAAAGATCGC
CGTGTAAGCTTAGAGCTCGAATTTCCCCGATCGTTCAAACATTTGGCAATAAAGTTTCTTAAGATTGAAT
CCTGTTGCCGGTCTTGCGATGATTATCATATAATTTCTGTTGAATTACGTTAAGCATGTAATAATTAACA
TGTAATGCATGACGTTATTTATGAGATGGGTTTTTATGATTAGAGTCCCGCAATTATACATTTAATACGC
GATAGAAAACAAAATATAGCGCGCAAACTAGGATAAATTATCGCGCGCGGTGTCATCTATGTTACTAGAT
CGGGAATTGGTTCCGGAACCAATTCGTAATCATGGTCATAGCTGTTTCCTGTGTGAAATTGTTATCCGCT
CACAATTCCACACAACATACGAGCCGGAAGCATAAAGTGTAAAGCCTGGGGTGCCTAATGAGTGAGCTAA
CTCACATTAGGCTGAATTAGGCGCGCCTATTTCTATTAATTCCCGATCTAGTAACATAGATGACACCGCG
CGCGATAATTTATCCTAGTTTGCGCGCTATATTTTGTTTTCTATCGCGTATTAAATGTATAATTGCGGGA
CTCTAATCATAAAAACCCATCTCATAAATAACGTCATGCATTACATGTTAATTATTACATGCTTAACGTA
ATTCAACAGAAATTATATGATAATCATCGCAAGACCGGCAACAGGATTCAATCTTAAGAAACTTTATTGC
CAAATGTTTGAACGATCGGGGAAATTCGGGGGATCGATCCCGCGAACTGTGGACGAGAACTGTGCCACCA
AGCGTAAGGCCGTTCTCTCGCATTTGCCTTGCTAGGCTCGCGCGAGTTGCTGGCTGAGGCGTTCTCGAAA
TCAGCTCTTGTTCGGTCGGCATCTACTCTATTCCTTTGCCCTCGGACGAGTGCTGGGGCGTCGGTTTCCA
CTATCGGCGAGTACTTCTACACAGCCATCGGTCCAGACGGCCGCGCTTCTGCGGGCGATTTGTGTACGCC
CGACAGTCCCGGCTCCGGATCGGACGATTGCGTCGCATCGACCCTGCGCCCAAGCTGCATCATCGAAATT
GCCGTCAACCAAGCTCTGATAGAGTTGGTCAAGACCAATGCGGAGCATATACGCCCGGAGCCGCGGCGAT
CCTGCAAGCTCCGGATGCCTCCGCTCGAAGTAGCGCGTCTGCTGCTCCATACAAGCCAACCACGGCCTCC
AGAAGAAGATGTTGGCGACCTCGTATTGGGAATCCCCGAACATCGCCTCGCTCCAGTCAATGACCGCTGT
TATGCGGCCATTGTCCGTCAGGACATTGTTGGAGCCGAAATCCGCGTGCACGAGGTGCCGGACTTCGGGG
CAGTCCTCGGCCCAAAGCATCAGCTCATCGAGAGCCTGCGCGACGGACGCACTGACGGTGTCGTCCATCA
CAGTTTGCCAGTGATACACATGGGGATCAGCAATCGCGCATATGAAATCACGCCATGTAGTGTATTGACC
GATTCCTTGCGGTCCGAATGGGCCGAACCCGCTCGTCTGGCTAAGATCGGCCGCAGCGATCGCATCCATG
GCCTCCGCGACCGGCTGCAGAACAGCGGGCAGTTCGGTTTCAGGCAGGTCTTGCAACGTGACACCCTGTG
CACGGCGGGAGATGCAATAGGTCAGGCTCTCGCTGAATGCCCCAATGTCAAGCACTTCCGGAATCGGGAG
CGCGGCCGATGCAAAGTGCCGATAAACATAACGATCTTTGTAGAAACCATCGGCGCAGCTATTTACCCGC
AGGACATATCCACGCCCTCCTACATCGAAGCTGAAAGCACGAGATTCTTCGCCCTCCGAGAGCTGCATCA
GGTCGGAGACGCTGTCGAACTTTTCGATCAGAAACTTCTCGACAGACGTCGCGGTGAGTTCAGGCTTTTT
CATATCTTATTGCCCCCCGGGATCAGATCTGGATTGAGAGTGAATATGAGACTCTAATTGGATACCGAGG
GGAATTTATGGAACGTCAGTGGAGCATTTTTGACAAGAAATATTTGCTAGCTGATAGTGACCTTAGGCGA
CTTTTGAACGCGCAATAATGGTTTCTGACGTATGTGCTTAGCTCATTAAACTCCAGAAACCCGCGGCTGA
GTGGCTCCTTCAACGTTGCGGTTCTGTCAGTTCCAAACGTAAAACGGCTTGTCCCGCGTCATCGGCGGGG
GTCATAACGTGACTCCCTTAATTCTCCGCTCATGATCTTGATCCCCTGCGCCATCAGATCCTTGGCGGCA
AGAAAGCCATCCAGTTTACTTTGCAGGGCTTCCCAACCTTACCAGAGGGCGCCCCAGCTGGCAATTCCGG
TTCGCTTGCTGTCCATAAAACCGCCCAGTCTAGCTATCGCCATGTAAGCCCACTGCAAGCTACCTGCTTT
CTCTTTGCGCTTGCGTTTTCCCTTGTCCAGATAGCCCAGTAGCTGACATTCATCCGGGGTCAGCACCGTT
TCTGCGGACTGGCTTTCTACGTGTTCCGCTTCCTTTAGCAGCCCTTGCGCCCTGAGTGCTTGCGGCAGCG
TGAAGCTGATCCGTCGAGATTAATAGAAATAAATTCAGCCTAATTCGGCGTTAATTCAGTACATTAAAAA
CGTCCGCAATGTGTTATTAAGTTGTCTAAGCGTCAATTTGTTTACACCACAATATATCCTGCCACCAGCC
AGCCAACAGCTCCCCGACCGGCAGCTCGGCACAAAATCACCACTCGATACAGGCAGCCCATCAGTCCGGG
ACGGCGTCAGCGGGAGAGCCGTTGTAAGGCGGCAGACTTTGCTCATGTTACCGATGCTATTCGGAAGAAC
GGCAACTAAGCTGCCGGGTTTGAAACACGGATGATCTCGCGGAGGGTAGCATGTTGATTGTAACGATGAC
AGAGCGTTGCTGCCTGTGATCAATTCGGGCACGAACCCAGTGGACATAAGCCTGTTCGGTTCGTAAGCTG
TAATGCAAGTAGCGTATGCGCTCACGCAACTGGTCCAGAACCTTGACCGAACGCAGCGGTGGTAACGGCG
CAGTGGCGGTTTTCATGGCTTGTTATGACTGTTTTTTTGGGGTACAGTCTATGCCTCGGGCATCCAAGCA
GCAAGCGCGTTACGCCGTGGGTCGATGTTTGATGTTATGGAGCAGCAACGATGTTACGCAGCAGGGCAGT
CGCCCTAAAACAAAGTTAAACATCATGGGGGAAGCGGTGATCGCCGAAGTATCGACTCAACTATCAGAGG
TAGTTGGCGTCATCGAGCGCCATCTCGAACCGACGTTGCTGGCCGTACATTTGTACGGCTCCGCAGTGGA
TGGCGGCCTGAAGCCACACAGTGATATTGATTTGCTGGTTACGGTGACCGTAAGGCTTGATGAAACAACG
CGGCGAGCTTTGATCAACGACCTTTTGGAAACTTCGGCTTCCCCTGGAGAGAGCGAGATTCTCCGCGCTG
TAGAAGTCACCATTGTTGTGCACGACGACATCATTCCGTGGCGTTATCCAGCTAAGCGCGAACTGCAATT
TGGAGAATGGCAGCGCAATGACATTCTTGCAGGTATCTTCGAGCCAGCCACGATCGACATTGATCTGGCT
ATCTTGCTGACAAAAGCAAGAGAACATAGCGTTGCCTTGGTAGGTCCAGCGGCGGAGGAACTCTTTGATC
CGGTTCCTGAACAGGATCTATTTGAGGCGCTAAATGAAACCTTAACGCTATGGAACTCGCCGCCCGACTG
GGCTGGCGATGAGCGAAATGTAGTGCTTACGTTGTCCCGCATTTGGTACAGCGCAGTAACCGGCAAAATC
GCGCCGAAGGATGTCGCTGCCGACTGGGCAATGGAGCGCCTGCCGGCCCAGTATCAGCCCGTCATACTTG
AAGCTAGACAGGCTTATCTTGGACAAGAAGAAGATCGCTTGGCCTCGCGCGCAGATCAGTTGGAAGAATT
TGTCCACTACGTGAAAGGCGAGATCACCAAGGTAGTCGGCAAATAATGTCTAGCTAGAAATTCGTTCAAG
CCGACGCCGCTTCGCGGCGCGGCTTAACTCAAGCGTTAGATGCACTAAGCACATAATTGCTCACAGCCAA
ACTATCAGGTCAAGTCTGCTTTTATTATTTTTAAGCGTGCATAATAAGCCCTACACAAATTGGGAGATAT
ATCATGCATGACCAAAATCCCTTAACGTGAGTTTTCGTTCCACTGAGCGTCAGACCCCGTAGAAAAGATC
AAAGGATCTTCTTGAGATCCTTTTTTTCTGCGCGTAATCTGCTGCTTGCAAACAAAAAAACCACCGCTAC
CAGCGGTGGTTTGTTTGCCGGATCAAGAGCTACCAACTCTTTTTCCGAAGGTAACTGGCTTCAGCAGAGC
GCAGATACCAAATACTGTCCTTCTAGTGTAGCCGTAGTTAGGCCACCACTTCAAGAACTCTGTAGCACCG
CCTACATACCTCGCTCTGCTAATCCTGTTACCAGTGGCTGCTGCCAGTGGCGATAAGTCGTGTCTTACCG
GGTTGGACTCAAGACGATAGTTACCGGATAAGGCGCAGCGGTCGGGCTGAACGGGGGGTTCGTGCACACA
GCCCAGCTTGGAGCGAACGACCTACACCGAACTGAGATACCTACAGCGTGAGCTATGAGAAAGCGCCACG
CTTCCCGAAGGGAGAAAGGCGGACAGGTATCCGGTAAGCGGCAGGGTCGGAACAGGAGAGCGCACGAGGG
AGCTTCCAGGGGGAAACGCCTGGTATCTTTATAGTCCTGTCGGGTTTCGCCACCTCTGACTTGAGCGTCG
ATTTTTGTGATGCTCGTCAGGGGGGCGGAGCCTATGGAAAAACGCCAGCAACGCGGCCTTTTTACGGTTC
CTGGCCTTTTGCTGGCCTTTTGCTCACATGTTCTTTCCTGCGTTATCCCCTGATTCTGTGGATAACCGTA
TTACCGCCTTTGAGTGAGCTGATACCGCTCGCCGCAGCCGAACGACCGAGCGCAGCGAGTCAGTGAGCGA
GGAAGCGGAAGAGCGCCTGATGCGGTATTTTCTCCTTACGCATCTGTGCGGTATTTCACACCGCATATGG
TGCACTCTCAGTACAATCTGCTCTGATGCCGCATAGTTAAGCCAGTATACACTCCGCTATCGCTACGTGA
CTGGGTCATGGCTGCGCCCCGACACCCGCCAACACCCGCTGACGCGCCCTGACGGGCTTGTCTGCTCCCG
GCATCCGCTTACAGACAAGCTGTGACCGTCTCCGGGAGCTGCATGTGTCAGAGGTTTTCACCGTCATCAC
CGAAACGCGCGAGGCAGGGTGCCTTGATGTGGGCGCCGGCGGTCGAGTGGCGACGGCGCGGCTTGTCCGC
GCCCTGGTAGATTGCCTGGCCGTAGGCCAGCCATTTTTGAGCGGCCAGCGGCCGCGATAGGCCGACGCGA
AGCGGCGGGGCGTAGGGAGCGCAGCGACCGAAGGGTAGGCGCTTTTTGCAGCTCTTCGGCTGTGCGCTGG
CCAGACAGTTATGCACAGGCCAGGCGGGTTTTAAGAGTTTTAATAAGTTTTAAAGAGTTTTAGGCGGAAA
AATCGCCTTTTTTCTCTTTTATATCAGTCACTTACATGTGTGACCGGTTCCCAATGTACGGCTTTGGGTT
CCCAATGTACGGGTTCCGGTTCCCAATGTACGGCTTTGGGTTCCCAATGTACGTGCTATCCACAGGAAAG
AGACCTTTTCGACCTTTTTCCCCTGCTAGGGCAATTTGCCCTAGCATCTGCTCCGTACATTAGGAACCGG
CGGATGCTTCGCCCTCGATCAGGTTGCGGTAGCGCATGACTAGGATCGGGCCAGCCTGCCCCGCCTCCTC
CTTCAAATCGTACTCCGGCAGGTCATTTGACCCGATCAGCTTGCGCACGGTGAAACAGAACTTCTTGAAC
TCTCCGGCGCTGCCACTGCGTTCGTAGATCGTCTTGAACAACCATCTGGCTTCTGCCTTGCCTGCGGCGC
GGCGTGCCAGGCGGTAGAGAAAACGGCCGATGCCGGGATCGATCAAAAAGTAATCGGGGTGAACCGTCAG
CACGTCCGGGTTCTTGCCTTCTGTGATCTCGCGGTACATCCAATCAGCTAGCTCGATCTCGATGTACTCC
GGCCGCCCGGTTTCGCTCTTTACGATCTTGTAGCGGCTAATCAAGGCTTCACCCTCGGATACCGTCACCA
GGCGGCCGTTCTTGGCCTTCTTCGTACGCTGCATGGCAACGTGCGTGGTGTTTAACCGAATGCAGGTTTC
TACCAGGTCGTCTTTCTGCTTTCCGCCATCGGCTCGCCGGCAGAACTTGAGTACGTCCGCAACGTGTGGA
CGGAACACGCGGCCGGGCTTGTCTCCCTTCCCTTCCCGGTATCGGTTCATGGATTCGGTTAGATGGGAAA
CCGCCATCAGTACCAGGTCGTAATCCCACACACTGGCCATGCCGGCCGGCCCTGCGGAAACCTCTACGTG
CCCGTCTGGAAGCTCGTAGCGGATCACCTCGCCAGCTCGTCGGTCACGCTTCGACAGACGGAAAACGGCC
ACGTCCATGATGCTGCGACTATCGCGGGTGCCCACGTCATAGAGCATCGGAACGAAAAAATCTGGTTGCT
CGTCGCCCTTGGGCGGCTTCCTAATCGACGGCGCACCGGCTGCCGGCGGTTGCCGGGATTCTTTGCGGAT
TCGATCAGCGGCCGCTTGCCACGATTCACCGGGGCGTGCTTCTGCCTCGATGCGTTGCCGCTGGGCGGCC
TGCGCGGCCTTCAACTTCTCCACCAGGTCATCACCCAGCGCCGCGCCGATTTGTACCGGGCCGGATGGTT
TGCGACCGCTCACGCCGATTCCTCGGGCTTGGGGGTTCCAGTGCCATTGCAGGGCCGGCAGACAACCCAG
CCGCTTACGCCTGGCCAACCGCCCGTTCCTCCACACATGGGGCATTCCACGGCGTCGGTGCCTGGTTGTT
CTTGATTTTCCATGCCGCCTCCTTTAGCCGCTAAAATTCATCTACTCATTTATTCATTTGCTCATTTACT
CTGGTAGCTGCGCGATGTATTCAGATAGCAGCTCGGTAATGGTCTTGCCTTGGCGTACCGCGTACATCTT
CAGCTTGGTGTGATCCTCCGCCGGCAACTGAAAGTTGACCCGCTTCATGGCTGGCGTGTCTGCCAGGCTG
GCCAACGTTGCAGCCTTGCTGCTGCGTGCGCTCGGACGGCCGGCACTTAGCGTGTTTGTGCTTTTGCTCA
TTTTCTCTTTACCTCATTAACTCAAATGAGTTTTGATTTAATTTCAGCGGCCAGCGCCTGGACCTCGCGG
GCAGCGTCGCCCTCGGGTTCTGATTCAAGAACGGTTGTGCCGGCGGCGGCAGTGCCTGGGTAGCTCACGC
GCTGCGTGATACGGGACTCAAGAATGGGCAGCTCGTACCCGGCCAGCGCCTCGGCAACCTCACCGCCGAT
GCGCGTGCCTTTGATCGCCCGCGACACGACAAAGGCCGCTTGTAGCCTTCCATCCGTGACCTCAATGCGC
TGCTTAACCAGCTCCACCAGGTCGGCGGTGGCCCATATGTCGTAAGGGCTTGGCTGCACCGGAATCAGCA
CGAAGTCGGCTGCCTTGATCGCGGACACAGCCAAGTCCGCCGCCTGGGGCGCTCCGTCGATCACTACGAA
GTCGCGCCGGCCGATGGCCTTCACGTCGCGGTCAATCGTCGGGCGGTCGATGCCGACAACGGTTAGCGGT
TGATCTTCCCGCACGGCCGCCCAATCGCGGGCACTGCCCTGGGGATCGGAATCGACTAACAGAACATCGG
CCCCGGCGAGTTGCAGGGCGCGGGCTAGATGGGTTGCGATGGTCGTCTTGCCTGACCCGCCTTTCTGGTT
AAGTACAGCGATAACCTTCATGCGTTCCCCTTGCGTATTTGTTTATTTACTCATCGCATCATATACGCAG
CGACCGCATGACGCAAGCTGTTTTACTCAAATACACATCACCTTTTTAGACGGCGGCGCTCGGTTTCTTC
AGCGGCCAAGCTGGCCGGCCAGGCCGCCAGCTTGGCATCAGACAAACCGGCCAGGATTTCATGCAGCCGC
ACGGTTGAGACGTGCGCGGGCGGCTCGAACACGTACCCGGCCGCGATCATCTCCGCCTCGATCTCTTCGG
TAATGAAAAACGGTTCGTCCTGGCCGTCCTGGTGCGGTTTCATGCTTGTTCCTCTTGGCGTTCATTCTCG
GCGGCCGCCAGGGCGTCGGCCTCGGTCAATGCGTCCTCACGGAAGGCACCGCGCCGCCTGGCCTCGGTGG
GCGTCACTTCCTCGCTGCGCTCAAGTGCGCGGTACAGGGTCGAGCGATGCACGCCAAGCAGTGCAGCCGC
CTCTTTCACGGTGCGGCCTTCCTGGTCGATCAGCTCGCGGGCGTGCGCGATCTGTGCCGGGGTGAGGGTA
GGGCGGGGGCCAAACTTCACGCCTCGGGCCTTGGCGGCCTCGCGCCCGCTCCGGGTGCGGTCGATGATTA
GGGAACGCTCGAACTCGGCAATGCCGGCGAACACGGTCAACACCATGCGGCCGGCCGGCGTGGTGGTGTC
GGCCCACGGCTCTGCCAGGCTACGCAGGCCCGCGCCGGCCTCCTGGATGCGCTCGGCAATGTCCAGTAGG
TCGCGGGTGCTGCGGGCCAGGCGGTCTAGCCTGGTCACTGTCACAACGTCGCCAGGGCGTAGGTGGTCAA
GCATCCTGGCCAGCTCCGGGCGGTCGCGCCTGGTGCCGGTGATCTTCTCGGAAAACAGCTTGGTGCAGCC
GGCCGCGTGCAGTTCGGCCCGTTGGTTGGTCAAGTCCTGGTCGTCGGTGCTGACGCGGGCATAGCCCAGC
AGGCCAGCGGCGGCGCTCTTGTTCATGGCGTAATGTCTCCGGTTCTAGTCGCAAGTATTCTACTTTATGC
GACTAAAACACGCGACAAGAAAACGCCAGGAAAAGGGCAGGGCGGCAGCCTGTCGCGTAACTTAGGACTT
GTGCGACATGTCGTTTTCAGAAGACGGCTGCACTGAACGTCAGAAGCCGACTGCACTATAGCAGCGGAGG
GGTTGGATCAAAGTACTTTGATCCCGAGGGGAACCCTGTGGTTGGCATGCACATACAAATGGACGAACGG
ATAAACCT
