>Addgene plasmid #74873 | pGWB535 | addgene partial sequence | sequence record 152632 | CAT-R 5'-GCAACTGACTGAAATGCCTC-3'
CGGTGGTATATCCAGTGATTTTTTTCTCCATTTTAGCTTCCTTAGCTCCTGAAAATCTCGACGGATCCTA
ACTCAAAATCCACACATTATACGAGCCGGAAGCATAAAGTGTAAAGCCTGGGGTGCCTAATGCGGCCCCT
CGAGGGGCCGCCATAGTGACTGGATATGTTGTGTTTTACAGTATTATGTAGTCTGTTTTTTATGCAAAAT
CTAATTTAATATATTGATATTTATATCATTTTACGTTTCTCGTTCAGCTTTTTTGTACAAACTTGTTGAT
AACTCTAGAGTCGACCTGCAGGCATGCAAGCTTGGCACTGGCCGTCGTTTTACAACGTCGTGACTGGGAA
AACCCTGGCGTTACCCAACTTAATCGCCTTGCAGCACATCCCCCTTTCGCCAGCTGGCGTAATAGCGAAG
AGGCCCGCACCGATCGCCCTTCCCAACAGTTGCGCAGCCTGAATGGCGAATGCTAGAGCAGCTTGAGCTT
GGATCAGATTGTCGTTTCCCGCCTTCAGTTTAAACTATCAGTGTTTGACAGGATATATTGGCGGGTAAAC
CTAAGAGAAAAGAGCGTTTATTAGAATAATCGGATATTTAAAAGGGCGTGAAAAGGTTTATCCGTTCGTC
CATTTGTATGTGCATGCCAACCACAGGGTTCCCCTCGGGATCAAAGTACTTTGATCCAACCCCTCCGCTG
CTATAGTGCAGTCGGCTTCTGACGTTCAGTGCAGCCGTCTTCTGA
