>Addgene plasmid #74873 | pGWB535 | addgene partial sequence | sequence record 162627 | ccdB-Fwd 5'-GCATGATGACCACCGATATG-3'
GCTGATCTCAGCCACCGCGAAAATGACATCAAAAACGCCATTAACCTGATGTTCTGGGGAATATAAATGT
CAGGCTCCCTTATACACAGCCAGTCTGCAGGTCGACCATAGTGACTGGATATGTTGTGTTTTACAGTATT
ATGTAGTCTGTTTTTTATGCAAAATCTAATTTAATATATTGATATTTATATCATTTTACGTTTCTCGTTC
AGCTTTCTTGTACAAAGTGGTTGATAACAGCATGGAAGACGCCAAAAACATAAAGAAAGGCCCGGCGCCA
TTCTATCCGCTGGAAGATGGAACCGCTGGAGAGCAACTGCATAAGGCTATGAAGAGATACGCCCTGGTTC
CTGGAACAATTGCTTTTACAGATGCACATATCGAGGTGGACATCACTTACGCTGAGTACTTCGAAATGTC
CGTTCGGTTGGCAGAAGCTATGAAACGATATGGGCTGAATACAAATCACAGAATCGTCGTATGCAGTGAA
AACTCTCTTCAATTCTTTATGCCGGTGTTGGGCGCGTTATTTATCGGAGTTGCAGTTGCGCCCGCGAACG
ACATTTATAATGAACGTGAATTGCTCAACAGTATGGGCATTTCGCAGCCTACCGTGGTGTTCGTTTCCAA
AAAGGGGTTGCAAAAAATTTTGAACGTGCAAAAAAAGCTCCCAATCATCCAAAAAATTATTATCATGGAT
TCTAAAACGGATTACCAGGGATTTCAGTCGATGTACACGTTCGTCACATCTCATCTACCTCCCGGTTTTA
ATGAATACGATTTTGTGCCAGAGTCCTTCGATAGGGACAAGACAATTGCACTGATCATGAACTCCTCTGG
ATCTACTGGTCTGCCTAAAGGTGTCGCTCTGCCTCATAGAACTGCCTGCGTGAGATTCTCGCATGCCAGA
GATCCTATTTTTGGCAATCAAATCATTCCGGATACTGCGAT
